Addgene plasmid #58122: tdTomato-Palladin-C-7
Purpose: Localization: Cytoskeleton, Excitation: 554, Emission: 581
Depositing lab: Michael Davidson.
Backbone
  Vector backbone: tdTomato-C1
  Backbone size w/o insert (bp): 4750
  Vector type: Mammalian Expression
  Selectable markers: Neomycin (select with G418)
Growth in bacteria
  Bacterial resistance: Kanamycin, 50 μg/mL
  Growth temperature: 37°C
  Growth strain: DH5alpha
  Copy number: High Copy
Gene/Insert
  Gene/Insert name: Palladin (alt name: NM_001293774.1)
  Species: M. musculus (mouse)
  Promoter: CMV
  Tag / fusion protein: tdTomato (N terminal on backbone)
  Cloning method: Unknown
  Sequencing primers: 5′ CMV-F; 3′ SV40pA-R
Terms and licenses: Academic/Nonprofit Terms; Industry Terms: Not Available to Industry
Depositor comments: . Excitation = 554; Emission = 581
How to cite: tdTomato-Palladin-C-7 was a gift from Michael Davidson (Addgene plasmid # 58122 ; http://n2t.net/addgene:58122 ; RRID:Addgene_58122)
