[The description below was written by a language model from this plasmid's Addgene catalogue record and pLannotate feature annotations shown in this document.]
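Description:
tdTomato-Palladin-C-7 is a mammalian expression plasmid built on the tdTomato-C1 backbone, a Clontech-style C1 fluorescent protein fusion vector. The sequenced record is 7,423 nt. It replicates in E. coli from a high-copy ColE1/pUC-type origin and also carries an f1 phage origin. A single NeoR/KanR (Tn5 aminoglycoside phosphotransferase) gene provides both selections. The bacterial bla promoter placed upstream drives it for kanamycin resistance in bacteria. The SV40 enhancer/early promoter, with the HSV TK polyadenylation signal downstream, drives it for G418 selection of stably transfected mammalian cells. The short ble, bGH poly(A) and large T antigen fragments in the annotation are probably vestigial backbone sequence or partial matches rather than functional elements.

The expression cassette uses the human CMV immediate early enhancer and promoter to drive tdTomato, a tandem-dimer orange-red fluorescent protein derived from Discosoma. tdTomato is fused through a short remnant of the multiple cloning site to the N terminus of mouse palladin, and the cassette ends at the SV40 poly(A) signal. The automated annotation recognises only part of the insert, matching it to the rat Palld protein entry. This reflects database homology, since the catalogue lists the insert as mouse. The region between tdTomato and the annotated fragment is left unlabelled. The record does not state the cloning method.

Palladin is an actin-associated scaffolding protein that helps organise the cytoskeleton and localises to sites of active actin remodelling. The fusion therefore serves as a cytoskeletal localisation marker for fluorescence imaging in mammalian cells, with recorded excitation and emission maxima of 554 and 581 nm.
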