Features (pLannotate 1.2.2; 17 found; start..end, strand, type, name):
      1..304     +  enhancer       CMV enhancer: human cytomegalovirus immediate early enhancer
    305..508     +  promoter       CMV promoter: human cytomegalovirus (CMV) immediate early promoter
    553..1980    +  CDS            tdTomato: tdTomato is a basic (constitutively fluorescent) orange fluorescent protein published in 2004, derived from Discosoma sp.. It is reported to be a somewhat slowly-maturing tandem dimer with low acid sensitivity.
   1981..1999    +  misc_feature   MCS (fragment): multiple cloning site
   2383..3816    +  CDS            Palld (fragment): PALLD_RAT - Experimental evidence at protein level: Swiss-Prot protein existence level 1. Cytoskeletal protein required for organization of normal actin cytoskeleton. Roles in establishing cell morphology, motility, cell adhesion and cell-extracellular matrix interactions in a variety of cell types. May function as a scaffolding molecule with the potential to influence both actin polymerization and the assembly of existing actin filaments into higher-order arrays. Binds to proteins that bind to either monomeric or filamentous actin. Localizes at sites where active actin remodeling takes place,
   3991..4027    +  misc_feature   MCS (fragment): multiple cloning site
   4044..4128    +  CDS            large T antigen (fragment): large T antigen from SV40 (simian virus 40)
   4151..4272    +  polyA_signal   SV40 poly(A) signal: SV40 polyadenylation signal
   4306..4734    -  rep_origin     f1 ori (sequence partly withheld): f1 bacteriophage origin of replication; arrow indicates direction of (+) strand synthesis
   4761..4865    +  promoter       AmpR promoter: bla
   4867..5224    +  promoter       SV40 promoter: SV40 enhancer and early promoter
   5259..6053    +  CDS            NeoR/KanR: aminoglycoside phosphotransferase from Tn5; aph(3')-II (or nptII); confers resistance to neomycin, kanamycin, and G418 (Geneticin®)
   6074..6226    +  CDS            ble (fragment): BLE_KLEPN - Experimental evidence at protein level: Swiss-Prot protein existence level 1. Binding protein with a strong affinity to the bleomycin family of antibiotics. Binds to CL990; an antimitotic-antibiotic compound. From Klebsiella pneumoniae.
   6285..6332    +  polyA_signal   HSV TK poly(A) signal: herpes simplex virus thymidine kinase polyadenylation signal (Cole and Stacy, 1985)
   6423..6439    -  polyA_signal   bGH poly(A) signal (fragment): bovine growth hormone polyadenylation signal
   6661..7249    +  rep_origin     ori: high-copy-number ColE1/pMB1/pBR322/pUC origin of replication
   7364..7423    +  enhancer       CMV enhancer (fragment): human cytomegalovirus immediate early enhancer
>Addgene plasmid #58122 | tdTomato-Palladin-C-7 | addgene full sequence | sequence record 393035 | Addgene NGS Result
CGTTACATAACTTACGGTAAATGGCCCGCCTGGCTGACCGCCCAACGACCCCCGCCCATTGACGTCAATA
ATGACGTATGTTCCCATAGTAACGCCAATAGGGACTTTCCATTGACGTCAATGGGTGGAGTATTTACGGT
AAACTGCCCACTTGGCAGTACATCAAGTGTATCATATGCCAAGTACGCCCCCTATTGACGTCAATGACGG
TAAATGGCCCGCCTGGCATTATGCCCAGTACATGACCTTATGGGACTTTCCTACTTGGCAGTACATCTAC
GTATTAGTCATCGCTATTACCATGGTGATGCGGTTTTGGCAGTACATCAATGGGCGTGGATAGCGGTTTG
ACTCACGGGGATTTCCAAGTCTCCACCCCATTGACGTCAATGGGAGTTTGTTTTGGCACCAAAATCAACG
GGACTTTCCAAAATGTCGTAACAACTCCGCCCCATTGACGCAAATGGGCGGTAGGCGTGTACGGTGGGAG
GTCTATATAAGCAGAGCTGGTTTAGTGAACCGTCAGATCCGCTAGCGCTACCGGTCGCCACCATGGTGAG
CAAGGGCGAGGAGGTCATCAAAGAGTTCATGCGCTTCAAGGTGCGCATGGAGGGCTCCATGAACGGCCAC
GAGTTCGAGATCGAGGGCGAGGGCGAGGGCCGCCCCTACGAGGGCACCCAGACCGCCAAGCTGAAGGTGA
CCAAGGGCGGCCCCCTGCCCTTCGCCTGGGACATCCTGTCCCCCCAGTTCATGTACGGCTCCAAGGCGTA
CGTGAAGCACCCCGCCGACATCCCCGATTACAAGAAGCTGTCCTTCCCCGAGGGCTTCAAGTGGGAGCGC
GTGATGAACTTCGAGGACGGCGGTCTGGTGACCGTGACCCAGGACTCCTCCCTGCAGGACGGCACGCTGA
TCTACAAGGTGAAGATGCGCGGCACCAACTTCCCCCCCGACGGCCCCGTAATGCAGAAGAAGACCATGGG
CTGGGAGGCCTCCACCGAGCGCCTGTACCCCCGCGACGGCGTGCTGAAGGGCGAGATCCACCAGGCCCTG
AAGCTGAAGGACGGCGGCCACTACCTGGTGGAGTTCAAGACCATCTACATGGCCAAGAAGCCCGTGCAAC
TGCCCGGCTACTACTACGTGGACACCAAGCTGGACATCACCTCCCACAACGAGGACTACACCATCGTGGA
ACAGTACGAGCGCTCCGAGGGCCGCCACCACCTGTTCCTGGGGCATGGCACCGGCAGCACCGGCAGCGGC
AGCTCCGGCACCGCCTCCTCCGAGGACAACAACATGGCCGTCATCAAAGAGTTCATGCGCTTCAAGGTGC
GCATGGAGGGCTCCATGAACGGCCACGAGTTCGAGATCGAGGGCGAGGGCGAGGGCCGCCCCTACGAGGG
CACCCAGACCGCCAAGCTGAAGGTGACCAAGGGCGGCCCCCTGCCCTTCGCCTGGGACATCCTGTCCCCC
CAGTTCATGTACGGCTCCAAGGCGTACGTGAAGCACCCCGCCGACATCCCCGATTACAAGAAGCTGTCCT
TCCCCGAGGGCTTCAAGTGGGAGCGCGTGATGAACTTCGAGGACGGCGGTCTGGTGACCGTGACCCAGGA
CTCCTCCCTGCAGGACGGCACGCTGATCTACAAGGTGAAGATGCGCGGCACCAACTTCCCCCCCGACGGC
CCCGTAATGCAGAAGAAGACCATGGGCTGGGAGGCCTCCACCGAGCGCCTGTACCCCCGCGACGGCGTGC
TGAAGGGCGAGATCCACCAGGCCCTGAAGCTGAAGGACGGCGGCCACTACCTGGTGGAGTTCAAGACCAT
CTACATGGCCAAGAAGCCCGTGCAACTGCCCGGCTACTACTACGTGGACACCAAGCTGGACATCACCTCC
CACAACGAGGACTACACCATCGTGGAACAGTACGAGCGCTCCGAGGGCCGCCACCACCTGTTCCTGTACG
GCATGGACGAGCTGTACAAGTCCGGACTCAGATCTCGAGTGAGCGCTCTGGCCTCCCGCGCTACCGCCAT
GCAGTCCTCCGGCTCCTTCAACTACGCGCGCCCTAAGCAGTTCATCGCGGCGCAGAACCTGGGTCCCGCA
TCGGGGCTGCCCACGCCAACCTCCAGCCCCAGCTCCTCCAGCTTGCCGTCACCATTGTCCCCCACGCCCA
GGCCCTTCGGCCGCGCGCCCGGGCCGCCCTTCGTGGAACCCGAGGCCATGTGGGGCCCGTCCTCGCCCTC
GCCGCCACCGCCGCCACCTCCGGTCTTCAGCCCCTCTGCAGCCTACCCGGTGCCCGACGTGTTCCCACTG
CCACCGCCGCCGCCACCGCTACCTAGCTCCACCTCACACTGCGCCTCGCCCGCCCGCTTCGGCCCCAGCC
AGACGCCCGCAGCCTTCCTCAGCGCCCTGCTGCCCTCTCAGCCACCGCCTGTCGCTGTCAACGCCCTGGG
GCTGCCCAAGGGAGTCACCCCCGCGGGGTTCCCAAAGAAGTCCAGTAGAACTGCTAGAATTGCCTCTGAT
GAGGAGATTCAAGGCACAAAGGATGCTGTCATCCAAGACCTGGAACGGAAGCTTCGCTTCAAGGAGGACC
TTCTGAACAATGGCCAACCGAGGCTAACCTATGAGGAAAGAATGGCTCGCCGCCTGCTTGGAGCCGACAG
CGCAAACGTCTTCAACATCCAGGAGCCAGAGGAAACGGCAGCCAATCAGGAGTACAAAGTCTCTAGCTGC
GAGCAGAGGCTGATTAGCGAGATTGAATACAGGCTGGAGCGCTCCCCTGTGGATGAGTCGGGAGACGAGG
TGCAGGATCCAGATGTGCCTGTGGAGAACGCAACAGCTCCCTTCTTTGAGATGAAGCTGAAACACTACAA
GATCTTTGAGGGGATGCCGGTGACTTTCACGTGTCGAGTGGCTGGGAATCCAAAGCCAAAGATCTATTGG
TTTAAAGATGGGAAGCAGATTTCTCCGAAGAGCGATCACTACACCATTCAGAGAGACCTTGATGGGACCT
GCTCTCTCCACACCACGGCCTCTACCCTAGACGACGATGGGAACTACACCATCATGGCTGCCAACCCTCA
GGGTCGCGTCAGTTGTACAGGAAGGCTAATGGTACAGGCTGTCAACCAAAGAGGCCGCAGTCCCCGCTCT
CCCTCAGGCCATCCTCATGCCAGAAGGCCTCGCTCTCGATCACGGGACAGTGGAGATGAAAACGAGCCCA
TTCAGGAGCGATTCTTCAGACCTCACTTCCTGCAGGCTCCTGGAGACCTGACCGTTCAGGAAGGCAAGCT
CTGCAGGATGGACTGCAAGGTCAGTGGGTTACCAACCCCAGATCTCAGCTGGCAACTAGACGGAAAGCCC
ATACGCCCCGACAGTGCTCACAAGATGCTGGTCCGTGAGAATGGGGTCCACTCCCTCATTATAGAGCCAG
TCACGTCCCGGGACGCCGGCATCTACACATGTATTGCCACCAACAGAGCAGGACAGAACTCGTTTAACCT
GGAGCTTGTGGTTGCTGCTAAGGAAGCACACAAGGCCCCTGTGTTTATGGAGAAGCTACAGAACACGGGG
GTTGCTGATGGATACCCAGTGCGGCTAGAATGCCGTGTCTCCGGAGTGCCGCCACCTCAGATATTTTGGA
AGAAAGAAAATGAATCGCTCACTCATAGCACTGAGCGAGTAAGCATGCACCAGGATAATCATGGCTACAT
CTGCCTGCTCATCCAGGGAGCCACAAAGGAAGACGCTGGGTGGTACACTGTGTCTGCCAAGAACGAAGCA
GGCATTGTGTCCTGCACTGCCCGGCTGGATGTCTACACCCAGTGGCACCAGCAGCCACAGACCACCAAGC
CAAAAAAAGTACGGCCCTCGGCCAGTCGCTACGCAGCACTTTCGGACCAGGGACTAGACATCAAAGCCGC
TTTCCAACCTGAAGCCAGCCCATCTCACCTGACTCTGAACAGCGGCTTGGTAGAAAGTGAAGACCTGTGA
GAATTCTGCAGTCGACGGTACCGCGGGCCCGGGATCCACCGGATCTAGATAACTGATCATAATCAGCCAT
ACCACATTTGTAGAGGTTTTACTTGCTTTAAAAAACCTCCCACACCTCCCCCTGAACCTGAAACATAAAA
TGAATGCAATTGTTGTTGTTAACTTGTTTATTGCAGCTTATAATGGTTACAAATAAAGCAATAGCATCAC
AAATTTCACAAATAAAGCATTTTTTTCACTGCATTCTAGTTGTGGTTTGTCCAAACTCATCAATGTATCT
TAACGCGTAAATTGTAAGCGTTAATATTTTGTTAAAATTCGCGTTAAATTTTTGTTAAATCAGCTCATTT
TTTAACCAATAGGCCGAAATCGGCAAAATCCCTTATAAATCAAAAGAATAGACCGAGATAGGGT
[37 nt withheld, positions 4405-4441]
AAAGAACGTGGACTCCAACGTCAAAGG
[49 nt withheld, positions 4469-4517]
T
[91 nt withheld, positions 4519-4609]
G
[124 nt withheld, positions 4611-4734]
CAGGTGGCACTTTTCGGGGAAATGTGCGCGGAACCCCTATTTGTTTATTTTTCTAAATACATTCAAATAT
GTATCCGCTCATGAGACAATAACCCTGATAAATGCTTCAATAATATTGAAAAAGGAAGAGTCCTGAGGCG
GAAAGAACCAGCTGTGGAATGTGTGTCAGTTAGGGTGTGGAAAGTCCCCAGGCTCCCCAGCAGGCAGAAG
TATGCAAAGCATGCATCTCAATTAGTCAGCAACCAGGTGTGGAAAGTCCCCAGGCTCCCCAGCAGGCAGA
AGTATGCAAAGCATGCATCTCAATTAGTCAGCAACCATAGTCCCGCCCCTAACTCCGCCCATCCCGCCCC
TAACTCCGCCCAGTTCCGCCCATTCTCCGCCCCATGGCTGACTAATTTTTTTTATTTATGCAGAGGCCGA
GGCCGCCTCGGCCTCTGAGCTATTCCAGAAGTAGTGAGGAGGCTTTTTTGGAGGCCTAGGCTTTTGCAAA
GATCGATCAAGAGACAGGATGAGGATCGTTTCGCATGATTGAACAAGATGGATTGCACGCAGGTTCTCCG
GCCGCTTGGGTGGAGAGGCTATTCGGCTATGACTGGGCACAACAGACAATCGGCTGCTCTGATGCCGCCG
TGTTCCGGCTGTCAGCGCAGGGGCGCCCGGTTCTTTTTGTCAAGACCGACCTGTCCGGTGCCCTGAATGA
ACTGCAAGACGAGGCAGCGCGGCTATCGTGGCTGGCCACGACGGGCGTTCCTTGCGCAGCTGTGCTCGAC
GTTGTCACTGAAGCGGGAAGGGACTGGCTGCTATTGGGCGAAGTGCCGGGGCAGGATCTCCTGTCATCTC
ACCTTGCTCCTGCCGAGAAAGTATCCATCATGGCTGATGCAATGCGGCGGCTGCATACGCTTGATCCGGC
TACCTGCCCATTCGACCACCAAGCGAAACATCGCATCGAGCGAGCACGTACTCGGATGGAAGCCGGTCTT
GTCGATCAGGATGATCTGGACGAAGAGCATCAGGGGCTCGCGCCAGCCGAACTGTTCGCCAGGCTCAAGG
CGAGCATGCCCGACGGCGAGGATCTCGTCGTGACCCATGGCGATGCCTGCTTGCCGAATATCATGGTGGA
AAATGGCCGCTTTTCTGGATTCATCGACTGTGGCCGGCTGGGTGTGGCGGACCGCTATCAGGACATAGCG
TTGGCTACCCGTGATATTGCTGAAGAGCTTGGCGGCGAATGGGCTGACCGCTTCCTCGTGCTTTACGGTA
TCGCCGCTCCCGATTCGCAGCGCATCGCCTTCTATCGCCTTCTTGACGAGTTCTTCTGAGCGGGACTCTG
GGGTTCGAAATGACCGACCAAGCGACGCCCAACCTGCCATCACGAGATTTCGATTCCACCGCCGCCTTCT
ATGAAAGGTTGGGCTTCGGAATCGTTTTCCGGGACGCCGGCTGGATGATCCTCCAGCGCGGGGATCTCAT
GCTGGAGTTCTTCGCCCACCCTAGGGGGAGGCTAACTGAAACACGGAAGGAGACAATACCGGAAGGAACC
CGCGCTATGACGGCAATAAAAAGACAGAATAAAACGCACGGTGTTGGGTCGTTTGTTCATAAACGCGGGG
TTCGGTCCCAGGGCTGGCACTCTGTCGATACCCCACCGAGACCCCATTGGGGCCAATACGCCCGCGTTTC
TTCCTTTTCCCCACCCCACCCCCCAAGTTCGGGTGAAGGCCCAGGGCTCGCAGCCAACGTCGGGGCGGCA
GGCCCTGCCATAGCCTCAGGTTACTCATATATACTTTAGATTGATTTAAAACTTCATTTTTAATTTAAAA
GGATCTAGGTGAAGATCCTTTTTGATAATCTCATGACCAAAATCCCTTAACGTGAGTTTTCGTTCCACTG
AGCGTCAGACCCCGTAGAAAAGATCAAAGGATCTTCTTGAGATCCTTTTTTTCTGCGCGTAATCTGCTGC
TTGCAAACAAAAAAACCACCGCTACCAGCGGTGGTTTGTTTGCCGGATCAAGAGCTACCAACTCTTTTTC
CGAAGGTAACTGGCTTCAGCAGAGCGCAGATACCAAATACTGTTCTTCTAGTGTAGCCGTAGTTAGGCCA
CCACTTCAAGAACTCTGTAGCACCGCCTACATACCTCGCTCTGCTAATCCTGTTACCAGTGGCTGCTGCC
AGTGGCGATAAGTCGTGTCTTACCGGGTTGGACTCAAGACGATAGTTACCGGATAAGGCGCAGCGGTCGG
GCTGAACGGGGGGTTCGTGCACACAGCCCAGCTTGGAGCGAACGACCTACACCGAACTGAGATACCTACA
GCGTGAGCTATGAGAAAGCGCCACGCTTCCCGAAGGGAGAAAGGCGGACAGGTATCCGGTAAGCGGCAGG
GTCGGAACAGGAGAGCGCACGAGGGAGCTTCCAGGGGGAAACGCCTGGTATCTTTATAGTCCTGTCGGGT
TTCGCCACCTCTGACTTGAGCGTCGATTTTTGTGATGCTCGTCAGGGGGGCGGAGCCTATGGAAAAACGC
CAGCAACGCGGCCTTTTTACGGTTCCTGGCCTTTTGCTGGCCTTTTGCTCACATGTTCTTTCCTGCGTTA
TCCCCTGATTCTGTGGATAACCGTATTACCGCCATGCATTAGTTATTAATAGTAATCAATTACGGGGTCA
TTAGTTCATAGCCCATATATGGAGTTCCG
